>Addgene plasmid #77096 | SPHK2 gRNA (BRDN0001146882) | addgene full sequence | sequence record 187108 | Addgene Assembled Sequence
CCCGGGTGCAAAGATGGATAAAGTTTTAAACAGAGAGGAATCTTTGCAGCTAATGGACCTTCTAGGTCTT
GAAAGGAGTGGGAATTGGCTCCGGTGCCCGTCAGTGGGCAGAGCGCACATCGCCCACAGTCCCCGAGAAG
TTGGGGGGAGGGGTCGGCAATTGATCCGGTGCCTAGAGAAGGTGGCGCGGGGTAAACTGGGAAAGTGATG
TCGTGTACTGGCTCCGCCTTTTTCCCGAGGGTGGGGGAGAACCGTATATAAGTGCAGTAGTCGCCGTGAA
CGTTCTTTTTCGCAACGGGTTTGCCGCCAGAACACAGGTAAGTGCCGTGTGTGGTTCCCGCGGGCCTGGC
CTCTTTACGGGTTATGGCCCTTGCGTGCCTTGAATTACTTCCACCTGGCTGCAGTACGTGATTCTTGATC
CCGAGCTTCGGGTTGGAAGTGGGTGGGAGAGTTCGAGGCCTTGCGCTTAAGGAGCCCCTTCGCCTCGTGC
TTGAGTTGAGGCCTGGCCTGGGCGCTGGGGCCGCCGCGTGCGAATCTGGTGGCACCTTCGCGCCTGTCTC
GCTGCTTTCGATAAGTCTCTAGCCATTTAAAATTTTTGATGACCTGCTGCGACGCTTTTTTTCTGGCAAG
ATAGTCTTGTAAATGCGGGCCAAGATCTGCACACTGGTATTTCGGTTTTTGGGGCCGCGGGCGGCGACGG
GGCCCGTGCGTCCCAGCGCACATGTTCGGCGAGGCGGGGCCTGCGAGCGCGGCCACCGAGAATCGGACGG
GGGTAGTCTCAAGCTGGCCGGCCTGCTCTGGTGCCTGGCCTCGCGCCGCCGTGTATCGCCCCGCCCTGGG
CGGCAAGGCTGGCCCGGTCGGCACCAGTTGCGTGAGCGGAAAGATGGCCGCTTCCCGGCCCTGCTGCAGG
GAGCTCAAAATGGAGGACGCGGCGCTCGGGAGAGCGGGCGGGTGAGTCACCCACACAAAGGAAAAGGGCC
TTTCCGTCCTCAGCCGTCGCTTCATGTGACTCCACGGAGTACCGGGCGCCGTCCAGGCACCTCGATTAGT
TCTCGAGCTTTTGGAGTACGTCGTCTTTAGGTTGGGGGGAGGGGTTTTATGCGATGGAGTTTCCCCACAC
TGAGTGGGTGGAGACTGAAGTTAGGCCAGCTTGGCACTTGATGTAATTCTCCTTGGAATTTGCCCTTTTT
GAGTTTGGATCTTGGTTCATTCTCAAGCCTCAGACAGTGGTTCAAAGTTTTTTTCTTCCATTTCAGGTGT
CGTGACGTACGGCCACCATGACCGAGTACAAGCCCACGGTGCGCCTCGCCACCCGCGACGACGTCCCCAG
GGCCGTACGCACCCTCGCCGCCGCGTTCGCCGACTACCCCGCCACGCGCCACACCGTCGATCCGGACCGC
CACATCGAGCGGGTCACCGAGCTGCAAGAACTCTTCCTCACGCGCGTCGGGCTCGACATCGGCAAGGTGT
GGGTCGCGGACGACGGCGCCGCCGTGGCGGTCTGGACCACGCCGGAGAGCGTCGAAGCGGGGGCGGTGTT
CGCCGAGATCGGCCCGCGCATGGCCGAGTTGAGCGGTTCCCGGCTGGCCGCGCAGCAACAGATGGAAGGC
CTCCTGGCGCCGCACCGGCCCAAGGAGCCCGCGTGGTTCCTGGCCACCGTCGGAGTCTCGCCCGACCACC
AGGGCAAGGGTCTGGGCAGCGCCGTCGTGCTCCCCGGAGTGGAGGCGGCCGAGCGCGCCGGGGTGCCCGC
CTTCCTGGAGACCTCCGCGCCCCGCAACCTCCCCTTCTACGAGCGGCTCGGCTTCACCGTCACCGCCGAC
GTCGAGGTGCCCGAAGGACCGCGCACCTGGTGCATGACCCGCAAGCCCGGTGCCTGAACGCGTTAAGTCG
ACAATCAACCTCTGGATTACAAAATTTGTGAAAGATTGACTGGTATTCTTAACTATGTTGCTCCTTTTAC
GCTATGTGGATACGCTGCTTTAATGCCTTTGTATCATGCTATTGCTTCCCGTATGGCTTTCATTTTCTCC
TCCTTGTATAAATCCTGGTTGCTGTCTCTTTATGAGGAGTTGTGGCCCGTTGTCAGGCAACGTGGCGTGG
TGTGCACTGTGTTTGCTGACGCAACCCCCACTGGTTGGGGCATTGCCACCACCTGTCAGCTCCTTTCCGG
GACTTTCGCTTTCCCCCTCCCTATTGCCACGGCGGAACTCATCGCCGCCTGCCTTGCCCGCTGCTGGACA
GGGGCTCGGCTGTTGGGCACTGACAATTCCGTGGTGTTGTCGGGGAAATCATCGTCCTTTCCTTGGCTGC
TCGCCTGTGTTGCCACCTGGATTCTGCGCGGGACGTCCTTCTGCTACGTCCCTTCGGCCCTCAATCCAGC
GGACCTTCCTTCCCGCGGCCTGCTGCCGGCTCTGCGGCCTCTTCCGCGTCTTCGCCTTCGCCCTCAGACG
AGTCGGATCTCCCTTTGGGCCGCCTCCCCGCGTCGACTTTAAGACCAATGACTTACAAGGCAGCTGTAGA
TCTTAGCCACTTTTTAAAAGAAAAGGGGGGACTGGAAGGGCTAATTCACTCCCAACGAAGACAAGATCTG
CTTTTTGCTTGTACTGGGTCTCTCTGGTTAGACCAGATCTGAGCCTGGGAGCTCTCTGGCTAACTAGGGA
ACCCACTGCTTAAGCCTCAATAAAGCTTGCCTTGAGTGCTTCAAGTAGTGTGTGCCCGTCTGTTGTGTGA
CTCTGGTAACTAGAGATCCCTCAGACCCTTTTAGTCAGTGTGGAAAATCTCTAGCAGTACGTATAGTAGT
TCATGTCATCTTATTATTCAGTATTTATAACTTGCAAAGAAATGAATATCAGAGAGTGAGAGGAACTTGT
TTATTGCAGCTTATAATGGTTACAAATAAAGCAATAGCATCACAAATTTCACAAATAAAGCATTTTTTTC
ACTGCATTCTAGTTGTGGTTTGTCCAAACTCATCAATGTATCTTATCATGTCTGGCTCTAGCTATCCCGC
CCCTAACTCCGCCCATCCCGCCCCTAACTCCGCCCAGTTCCGCCCATTCTCCGCCCCATGGCTGACTAAT
TTTTTTTATTTATGCAGAGGCCGAGGCCGCCTCGGCCTCTGAGCTATTCCAGAAGTAGTGAGGAGGCTTT
TTTGGAGGCCTAGGGACGTACCCAATTCGCCCTATAGTGAGTCGTATTACGCGCGCTCACTGGCCGTCGT
TTTACAACGTCGTGACTGGGAAAACCCTGGCGTTACCCAACTTAATCGCCTTGCAGCACATCCCCCTTTC
GCCAGCTGGCGTAATAGCGAAGAGGCCCGCACCGATCGCCCTTCCCAACAGTTGCGCAGCCTGAATGGCG
AATGGG
[124 nt withheld, positions 3367-3490]
C
[91 nt withheld, positions 3492-3582]
A
[49 nt withheld, positions 3584-3632]
CCTTTGACGTTGGAGTCCACGTTCTTT
[37 nt withheld, positions 3660-3696]
ACCCTATCTCGGTCTATTCTTTTGATTTATAAGGGATTTTGCCGATTTCGGCCTATTGGTTAAAAAATGA
GCTGATTTAACAAAAATTTAACGCGAATTTTAACAAAATATTAACGCTTACAATTTAGGTGGCACTTTTC
GGGGAAATGTGCGCGGAACCCCTATTTGTTTATTTTTCTAAATACATTCAAATATGTATCCGCTCATGAG
ACAATAACCCTGATAAATGCTTCAATAATATTGAAAAAGGAAGAGTATGAGTATTCAACATTTCCGTGTC
GCCCTTATTCCCTTTTTTGCGGCATTTTGCCTTCCTGTTTTTGCTCACCCAGAAACGCTGGTGAAAGTAA
AAGATGCTGAAGATCAGTTGGGTGCACGAGTGGGTTACATCGAACTGGATCTCAACAGCGGTAAGATCCT
TGAGAGTTTTCGCCCCGAAGAACGTTTTCCAATGATGAGCACTTTTAAAGTTCTGCTATGTGGCGCGGTA
TTATCCCGTATTGACGCCGGGCAAGAGCAACTCGGTCGCCGCATACACTATTCTCAGAATGACTTGGTTG
AGTACTCACCAGTCACAGAAAAGCATCTTACGGATGGCATGACAGTAAGAGAATTATGCAGTGCTGCCAT
AACCATGAGTGATAACACTGCGGCCAACTTACTTCTGACAACGATCGGAGGACCGAAGGAGCTAACCGCT
TTTTTGCACAACATGGGGGATCATGTAACTCGCCTTGATCGTTGGGAACCGGAGCTGAATGAAGCCATAC
CAAACGACGAGCGTGACACCACGATGCCTGTAGCAATGGCAACAACGTTGCGCAAACTATTAACTGGCGA
ACTACTTACTCTAGCTTCCCGGCAACAATTAATAGACTGGATGGAGGCGGATAAAGTTGCAGGACCACTT
CTGCGCTCGGCCCTTCCGGCTGGCTGGTTTATTGCTGATAAATCTGGAGCCGGTGAGCGTGGGTCTCGCG
GTATCATTGCAGCACTGGGGCCAGATGGTAAGCCCTCCCGTATCGTAGTTATCTACACGACGGGGAGTCA
GGCAACTATGGATGAACGAAATAGACAGATCGCTGAGATAGGTGCCTCACTGATTAAGCATTGGTAACTG
TCAGACCAAGTTTACTCATATATACTTTAGATTGATTTAAAACTTCATTTTTAATTTAAAAGGATCTAGG
TGAAGATCCTTTTTGATAATCTCATGACCAAAATCCCTTAACGTGAGTTTTCGTTCCACTGAGCGTCAGA
CCCCGTAGAAAAGATCAAAGGATCTTCTTGAGATCCTTTTTTTCTGCGCGTAATCTGCTGCTTGCAAACA
AAAAAACCACCGCTACCAGCGGTGGTTTGTTTGCCGGATCAAGAGCTACCAACTCTTTTTCCGAAGGTAA
CTGGCTTCAGCAGAGCGCAGATACCAAATACTGTTCTTCTAGTGTAGCCGTAGTTAGGCCACCACTTCAA
GAACTCTGTAGCACCGCCTACATACCTCGCTCTGCTAATCCTGTTACCAGTGGCTGCTGCCAGTGGCGAT
AAGTCGTGTCTTACCGGGTTGGACTCAAGACGATAGTTACCGGATAAGGCGCAGCGGTCGGGCTGAACGG
GGGGTTCGTGCACACAGCCCAGCTTGGAGCGAACGACCTACACCGAACTGAGATACCTACAGCGTGAGCT
ATGAGAAAGCGCCACGCTTCCCGAAGGGAGAAAGGCGGACAGGTATCCGGTAAGCGGCAGGGTCGGAACA
GGAGAGCGCACGAGGGAGCTTCCAGGGGGAAACGCCTGGTATCTTTATAGTCCTGTCGGGTTTCGCCACC
TCTGACTTGAGCGTCGATTTTTGTGATGCTCGTCAGGGGGGCGGAGCCTATGGAAAAACGCCAGCAACGC
GGCCTTTTTACGGTTCCTGGCCTTTTGCTGGCCTTTTGCTCACATGTTCTTTCCTGCGTTATCCCCTGAT
TCTGTGGATAACCGTATTACCGCCTTTGAGTGAGCTGATACCGCTCGCCGCAGCCGAACGACCGAGCGCA
GCGAGTCAGTGAGCGAGGAAGCGGAAGAGCGCCCAATACGCAAACCGCCTCTCCCCGCGCGTTGGCCGAT
TCATTAATGCAGCTGGCACGACAGGTTTCCCGACTGGAAAGCGGGCAGTGAGCGCAACGCAATTAATGTG
AGTTAGCTCACTCATTAGGCACCCCAGGCTTTACACTTTATGCTTCCGGCTCGTATGTTGTGTGGAATTG
TGAGCGGATAACAATTTCACACAGGAAACAGCTATGACCATGATTACGCCAAGCGCGCAATTAACCCTCA
CTAAAGGGAACAAAAGCTGGAGCTGCAAGCTTAATGTAGTCTTATGCAATACTCTTGTAGTCTTGCAACA
TGGTAACGATGAGTTAGCAACATGCCTTACAAGGAGAGAAAAAGCACCGTGCATGCCGATTGGTGGAAGT
AAGGTGGTACGATCGTGCCTTATTAGGAAGGCAACAGACGGGTCTGACATGGATTGGACGAACCACTGAA
TTGCCGCATTGCAGAGATATTGTATTTAAGTGCCTAGCTCGATACATAAACGGGTCTCTCTGGTTAGACC
AGATCTGAGCCTGGGAGCTCTCTGGCTAACTAGGGAACCCACTGCTTAAGCCTCAATAAAGCTTGCCTTG
AGTGCTTCAAGTAGTGTGTGCCCGTCTGTTGTGTGACTCTGGTAACTAGAGATCCCTCAGACCCTTTTAG
TCAGTGTGGAAAATCTCTAGCAGTGGCGCCCGAACAGGGACTTGAAAGCGAAAGGGAAACCAGAGGAGCT
CTCTCGACGCAGGACTCGGCTTGCTGAAGCGCGCACGGCAAGAGGCGAGGGGCGGCGACTGGTGAGTACG
CCAAAAATTTTGACTAGCGGAGGCTAGAAGGAGAGAGATGGGTGCGAGAGCGTCAGTATTAAGCGGGGGA
GAATTAGATCGCGATGGGAAAAAATTCGGTTAAGGCCAGGGGGAAAGAAAAAATATAAATTAAAACATAT
AGTATGGGCAAGCAGGGAGCTAGAACGATTCGCAGTTAATCCTGGCCTGTTAGAAACATCAGAAGGCTGT
AGACAAATACTGGGACAGCTACAACCATCCCTTCAGACAGGATCAGAAGAACTTAGATCATTATATAATA
CAGTAGCAACCCTCTATTGTGTGCATCAAAGGATAGAGATAAAAGACACCAAGGAAGCTTTAGACAAGAT
AGAGGAAGAGCAAAACAAAAGTAAGACCACCGCACAGCAAGCGGCCGCTGATCTTCAGACCTGGAGGAGG
AGATATGAGGGACAATTGGAGAAGTGAATTATATAAATATAAAGTAGTAAAAATTGAACCATTAGGAGTA
GCACCCACCAAGGCAAAGAGAAGAGTGGTGCAGAGAGAAAAAAGAGCAGTGGGAATAGGAGCTTTGTTCC
TTGGGTTCTTGGGAGCAGCAGGAAGCACTATGGGCGCAGCGTCAATGACGCTGACGGTACAGGCCAGACA
ATTATTGTCTGGTATAGTGCAGCAGCAGAACAATTTGCTGAGGGCTATTGAGGCGCAACAGCATCTGTTG
CAACTCACAGTCTGGGGCATCAAGCAGCTCCAGGCAAGAATCCTGGCTGTGGAAAGATACCTAAAGGATC
AACAGCTCCTGGGGATTTGGGGTTGCTCTGGAAAACTCATTTGCACCACTGCTGTGCCTTGGAATGCTAG
TTGGAGTAATAAATCTCTGGAACAGATTTGGAATCACACGACCTGGATGGAGTGGGACAGAGAAATTAAC
AATTACACAAGCTTAATACACTCCTTAATTGAAGAATCGCAAAACCAGCAAGAAAAGAATGAACAAGAAT
TATTGGAATTAGATAAATGGGCAAGTTTGTGGAATTGGTTTAACATAACAAATTGGCTGTGGTATATAAA
ATTATTCATAATGATAGTAGGAGGCTTGGTAGGTTTAAGAATAGTTTTTGCTGTACTTTCTATAGTGAAT
AGAGTTAGGCAGGGATATTCACCATTATCGTTTCAGACCCACCTCCCAACCCCGAGGGGACCCAGAGAGG
GCCTATTTCCCATGATTCCTTCATATTTGCATATACGATACAAGGCTGTTAGAGAGATAATTAGAATTAA
TTTGACTGTAAACACAAAGATATTAGTACAAAATACGTGACGTAGAAAGTAATAATTTCTTGGGTAGTTT
GCAGTTTTAAAATTATGTTTTAAAATGGACTATCATATGCTTACCGTAACTTGAAAGTATTTCGATTTCT
TGGCTTTATATATCTTGTGGAAAGGACGAAACACCGTCAGACACAGAACGATGCAGGTTTTAGAGCTAGA
AATAGCAAGTTAAAATAAGGCTAGTCCGTTATCAACTTGAAAAAGTGGCACCGAGTCGGTGCTTTTTTAA
GCTTGGCGTAACTAGATCTTGAGACAAATGGCAGTATTCATCCACAATTTTAAAAGAAAAGGGGGGATTG
GGGGGTACAGTGCAGGGGAAAGAATAGTAGACATAATAGCAACAGACATACAAACTAAAGAATTACAAAA
ACAAATTACAAAAATTCAAAATTTTCGGGTTTATTACAGGGACAGCAGAGATCCACTTTGGCGCCGGCTC
GAGGGGG
Features (pLannotate 1.2.2; 29 found; start..end, strand, type, name):
     14..80      +  CDS            small t antigen (fragment): SV40 (simian virus 40) small t antigen
    106..317     +  promoter       EF-1α core promoter: core promoter for human elongation factor EF-1α
    318..1256    +  intron         EF-1α intron A: intron upstream of the start codon of human EF-1α
   1278..1877    +  CDS            PuroR (fragment): puromycin N-acetyltransferase; pac from Streptomyces; confers resistance to puromycin
   1893..2481    +  misc_feature   WPRE: woodchuck hepatitis virus posttranscriptional regulatory element
   2532..2551    +  misc_feature   cPPT/CTS (fragment): central polypurine tract and central termination sequence of HIV-1
   2553..2786    +  LTR            3' LTR (ΔU3): self-inactivating 3' long terminal repeat (LTR) from HIV-1
   2864..2985    +  polyA_signal   SV40 poly(A) signal: SV40 polyadenylation signal
   3025..3160    +  rep_origin     SV40 ori: SV40 origin of replication
   3181..3199    -  promoter       T7 promoter: promoter for bacteriophage T7 RNA polymerase
   3207..3362    +  CDS            lacZα (fragment): LacZα fragment of β-galactosidase; lacZ fragment
   3367..3795    +  rep_origin     f1 ori (sequence partly withheld): f1 bacteriophage origin of replication; arrow indicates direction of (+) strand synthesis
   3848..3952    +  promoter       AmpR promoter: bla
   3953..4813    +  CDS            AmpR: β-lactamase; bla; confers resistance to ampicillin, carbenicillin, and related antibiotics
   4984..5572    +  rep_origin     ori: high-copy-number ColE1/pMB1/pBR322/pUC origin of replication
   5755..5847    +  CDS            lacI (fragment): lac repressor; lacI; The lac repressor binds to the lac operator to inhibit transcription in E. coli. This inhibition can be relieved by adding lactose or isopropyl-β-D-thiogalactopyranoside (IPTG).
   5860..5881    +  protein_bind   CAP binding site: CAP binding activates transcription in the presence of cAMP. E. coli catabolite activator protein
   5896..5926    +  promoter       lac promoter: promoter for the E. coli lac operon
   5934..5950    +  protein_bind   lac operator: The lac repressor binds to the lac operator to inhibit transcription in E. coli. This inhibition can be relieved by adding lactose or isopropyl-β-D-thiogalactopyranoside (IPTG). lac repressor encoded by lacI
   5995..6013    +  promoter       T3 promoter: promoter for bacteriophage T3 RNA polymerase
   6041..6267    +  promoter       RSV promoter: Rous sarcoma virus enhancer/promoter
   6268..6448    +  LTR            5' LTR (truncated): truncated 5' long terminal repeat (LTR) from HIV-1
   6495..6620    +  misc_feature   HIV-1 Ψ: packaging signal of human immunodeficiency virus type 1
   6604..6967    +  CDS            HIV-1 gag (fragment): gag protein from human immunodeficiency virus 1; gag
   7113..7346    +  misc_feature   RRE: The Rev response element (RRE) of HIV-1 allows for Rev-dependent mRNA export from the nucleus to the cytoplasm.
   7723..7749    +  CDS            Rev (fragment): human immunodeficiency virus 1 (HIV-1) Rev protein; rev; enhances nuclear export of unspliced and incompletely spliced viral mRNAs
   7753..7993    +  promoter       U6 promoter: RNA polymerase III promoter for human U6 snRNA
   8023..8098    +  misc_RNA       gRNA scaffold: guide RNA scaffold for the Streptococcus pyogenes CRISPR/Cas9 system
   8154..8271    +  misc_feature   cPPT/CTS: central polypurine tract and central termination sequence of HIV-1
