[The description below was written by a language model from this plasmid's Addgene catalogue record and pLannotate feature annotations shown in this document.]
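Description:
SPHK2 gRNA (BRDN0001146882) is a third-generation lentiviral guide RNA plasmid built on the lentiGuide-Puro backbone and designed to target human SPHK2 (sphingosine kinase 2) for CRISPR/Cas9 editing. It is maintained in E. coli through a high-copy ColE1/pUC-type origin with ampicillin resistance (AmpR). The backbone also carries an f1 origin, an SV40 origin and poly(A) signal, and remnants of lac and phage-promoter sequences that play no role in the payload.

The viral genome is transcribed from an RSV promoter fused to a truncated HIV-1 5' LTR, which makes packaging Tat-independent. It contains the Ψ packaging signal with a gag fragment, the Rev response element for Rev-dependent nuclear export, a cPPT/CTS element, and a self-inactivating ΔU3 3' LTR that silences LTR-driven transcription after integration. Two expression units lie between the LTRs. A human U6 RNA polymerase III promoter drives the SPHK2-specific spacer joined to the Streptococcus pyogenes gRNA scaffold. An EF-1α promoter with its intron A drives puromycin N-acetyltransferase for selection of transduced mammalian cells, followed by a WPRE to enhance transcript expression.

The plasmid does not encode Cas9, so it must be used with a separate Cas9 vector such as lentiCas9-Blast or in cells that already express Cas9. According to the depositor, the guide was designed against several SPHK2 reference transcripts and belongs to a human kinome gRNA collection developed alongside work on optimized sgRNA design. Its typical use is SPHK2 knockout by lentiviral delivery.
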