Addgene plasmid #77096: SPHK2 gRNA (BRDN0001146882)
Purpose: 3rd generation lentiviral gRNA plasmid targeting human SPHK2
Depositing lab: John Doench & David Root. Depositing organization: Broad Institute. Publication: Optimized sgRNA design to maximize activity and minimize off-target effects of CRISPR-Cas9. Doench JG, Fusi N, Sullender M, Hegde M, Vaimberg EW, Donovan KF, Smith I, Tothova Z, Wilen C, Orchard R, Virgin HW, Listgarten J, Root DE. Nat Biotechnol. 2016 Jan 18. doi: 10.1038/nbt.3437. PubMed 26780180.
Backbone
  Vector backbone: lentiGuide-Puro
  Backbone manufacturer: Zhang Lab (Addgene plasmid # 52963)
  Vector type: Mammalian Expression, Lentiviral, CRISPR
  Selectable markers: Puromycin
Growth in bacteria
  Bacterial resistance: Ampicillin, 100 μg/mL
  Growth temperature: 37°C
  Growth strain: DH5alpha
  Copy number: High Copy
Gene/Insert
  Gene/Insert name: SPHK2 (alt names: SPHK2; NM_001204158.2)
  gRNA/shRNA sequence: TCAGACACAGAACGATGCAG
  Species: H. sapiens (human)
  Entrez Gene: SPHK2 (a.k.a. SK 2, SK-2, SPK 2, SPK-2)
  Promoter: hU6
  Cloning method: Unknown
  Sequencing primers: 5′ U6-F; 3′ pS2-R
Terms and licenses: Academic/Nonprofit Terms; Industry Terms: Not Available to Industry
Depositor comments: The gRNA was designed to target the following Genbank reference sequence(s): NM_001204158.2,NM_001204159.2,NM_001204160.2,NM_001243876.1,NM_020126.4. Note that this plasmid does NOT contain Cas9. It should be used in conjunction with lentiCas9-Blast (Addgene #52962) or otherwise with cell lines already expressing Cas9. Browse the full kinome gRNA library at http://www.addgene.org/pooled-library/broadgpp-human-kinome/ or visit http://www.broadinstitute.org/rnai/public/ for detailed protocols and information.
How to cite: SPHK2 gRNA (BRDN0001146882) was a gift from John Doench & David Root (Addgene plasmid # 77096 ; http://n2t.net/addgene:77096 ; RRID:Addgene_77096)
