>Addgene plasmid #77096 | SPHK2 gRNA (BRDN0001146882) | depositor partial sequence | sequence record 144556 | Target Sequence
TCAGACACAGAACGATGCAG
