>Addgene plasmid #77096 | SPHK2 gRNA (BRDN0001146882) | addgene partial sequence | sequence record 187107 | hU6-F
GTAGAAAGTAATAATTTCTTGGGTAGTTTGCAGTTTTAAAATTATGTTTTAAAATGGACTATCATATGCT
TACCGTAACTTGAAAGTATTTCGATTTCTTGGCTTTATATATCTTGTGGAAAGGACGAAACACCGTCAGA
CACAGAACGATGCAGGTTTTAGAGCTAGAAATAGCAAGTTAAAATAAGGCTAGTCCGTTATCAACTTGAA
AAAGTGGCACCGAGTCGGTGCTTTTTTAAGCTTGGCGTAACTAGATCTTGAGACAAATGGCAGTATTCAT
CCACAATTTTAAAAGAAAAGGGGGGATTGGGGGGTACAGTGCAGGGGAAAGAATAGTAGACATAATAGCA
ACAGACATACAAACTAAAGAATTACAAAAACAAATTACAAAAATTCAAAATTTTCGGGTTTATTACAGGG
ACAGCAGAGATCCACTTTGGCGCCGGCTCGAGGGGGCCCGGGTGCAAAGATGGATAAAGTTTTAAACAGA
GAGGAATCTTTGCAGCTAATGGACCTTCTAGGTCTTGAAAGGAGTGGGAATTGGCTCCGGTGCCCGTCAG
TGGGCAGAGC
